Addgene plasmid #109823: pHH0103_DEPDC4_DEP
Purpose: Protein expression and purification of DEPDC4_DEP
Depositing lab: Sachdev Sidhu. Depositing organization: University of Toronto. Publication: Large-scale survey and database of high affinity ligands for peptide recognition modules. Teyra J, Kelil A, Jain S, Helmy M, Jajodia R, Hooda Y, Gu J, D'Cruz AA, Nicholson SE, Min J, Sudol M, Kim PM, Bader GD, Sidhu SS. Mol Syst Biol. 2020 Dec;16(12):e9310. doi: 10.15252/msb.20199310. PubMed 33438817.
Backbone
  Vector backbone: pHH0103
  Vector type: Bacterial Expression
Growth in bacteria
  Bacterial resistance: Ampicillin, 100 μg/mL
  Growth temperature: 37°C
  Growth strain: DH5alpha
  Copy number: Low Copy
Gene/Insert
  Gene/Insert name: DEPDC4_DEP
  Species: H. sapiens (human)
  Cloning method: Restriction Enzyme; 5′ cloning site Sfi1 (unknown if destroyed); 3′ cloning site Not1 (unknown if destroyed)
Terms and licenses: Academic/Nonprofit Terms; Industry Terms: Not Available to Industry
How to cite: pHH0103_DEPDC4_DEP was a gift from Sachdev Sidhu (Addgene plasmid # 109823 ; http://n2t.net/addgene:109823 ; RRID:Addgene_109823)
