[The description below was written by a language model from this plasmid's Addgene catalogue record and pLannotate feature annotations shown in this document.]
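Description:
pHH0103_DEPDC4_DEP is a bacterial expression plasmid of about 7.1 kb, built on the pHH0103 backbone, for producing and purifying the DEP domain of human DEPDC4 in E. coli. It replicates from a ColE1/pMB1-type origin with the pBR322 bom region and is catalogued as low copy. Selection is by ampicillin through the bla gene and its native promoter. An f1 origin is also present; it sits within the rop region, so rop is annotated only as two fragments.

The expression cassette is driven by the hybrid tac promoter followed by a lac operator. The plasmid carries its own lacI gene under the stronger lacIq promoter, so transcription is held off by lac repressor and can be induced with IPTG. Downstream, the annotated coding features run in order: a 6xHis tag, Schistosoma japonicum glutathione S-transferase, and then a fragment of DEPDC4 of roughly 345 nt that corresponds to the DEP domain. The insert was cloned between SfiI and NotI sites. This arrangement suggests an N-terminally His- and GST-tagged fusion that could be captured on either metal-chelate or glutathione resin, with GST often aiding solubility as well.

The insert is followed by the phage fd terminator. Beyond it lie fragments of M13 gene III, along with remnants of the tetracycline resistance gene and its promoter. These look like leftovers from a phagemid or pBR322-derived ancestor rather than functional parts of the cassette, although the record does not comment on them. The associated work is a large-scale survey of ligands for peptide recognition modules, which fits use of the purified domain as a binding target.
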