Features (pLannotate 1.2.2; 21 found; start..end, strand, type, name):
      1..29      +  promoter       tac promoter: strong E. coli promoter; hybrid between the trp and lac UV5 promoters
     37..53      +  protein_bind   lac operator: The lac repressor binds to the lac operator to inhibit transcription in E. coli. This inhibition can be relieved by adding lactose or isopropyl-β-D-thiogalactopyranoside (IPTG). lac repressor encoded by lacI
    138..155     +  CDS            6xHis: 6xHis affinity tag
    171..824     +  CDS            GST26_SCHJA: Experimental evidence at protein level: Swiss-Prot protein existence level 1. GST isoenzymes appear to play a central role in the parasite detoxification system. Other functions are also suspected including a role in increasing the solubility of haematin in the parasite gut. From Schistosoma japonicum (Blood fluke).
    906..1250    +  CDS            DEPDC4 (fragment): DEPD4_HUMAN - Experimental evidence at transcript level: Swiss-Prot protein existence level 2. From Homo sapiens (Human).
   1257..1304    +  terminator     fd terminator (sequence withheld): central terminator from bacteriophage fd (Otsuka and Kunisawa, 1982)
   1309..1521    +  CDS            M13 gene III (fragment) (sequence partly withheld): pIII; III; minor coat protein
   1536..2006    +  CDS            M13 gene III (fragment) (sequence partly withheld): pIII; III; minor coat protein
   2028..2098    +  CDS            TcR (fragment): tetracycline efflux protein; tet; confers resistance to tetracycline
   2340..2720    -  CDS            YPB1_ECOLX: Protein predicted: Swiss-Prot protein existence level 4. From Escherichia coli.
   2737..2888    +  CDS            rop (fragment): Rop protein, which maintains plasmids at low copy number; rop
   2924..3352    -  rep_origin     f1 ori (sequence partly withheld): f1 bacteriophage origin of replication; arrow indicates direction of (+) strand synthesis
   3361..3400    +  CDS            rop (fragment): Rop protein, which maintains plasmids at low copy number; rop
   3502..3642    +  misc_feature   bom: basis of mobility region from pBR322
   3828..4415    -  rep_origin     ori: high-copy-number ColE1/pMB1/pBR322/pUC origin of replication
   4586..5446    -  CDS            AmpR: β-lactamase; bla; confers resistance to ampicillin, carbenicillin, and related antibiotics
   5447..5551    -  promoter       AmpR promoter: bla
   5660..5737    +  promoter       lacIq promoter: lacI (mutant); In the lacIq allele, a single base change in the promoter boosts expression of the lacI gene about 10-fold.
   5738..6820    +  CDS            lacI: lac repressor; lacI; The lac repressor binds to the lac operator to inhibit transcription in E. coli. This inhibition can be relieved by adding lactose or isopropyl-β-D-thiogalactopyranoside (IPTG).
   6833..6854    +  protein_bind   CAP binding site: CAP binding activates transcription in the presence of cAMP. E. coli catabolite activator protein
   6873..6890    +  promoter       tet promoter (fragment): E. coli promoter for tetracycline efflux protein gene
>Addgene plasmid #109823 | pHH0103_DEPDC4_DEP | addgene full sequence | sequence record 213794 | Addgene NGS Result
TTGACAATTAATCATCGGCTCGTATAATGTGTGGAATTGTGAGCGGATAACAATTTCACACAGGAAACAG
CCAGTCCGTTTAGGTGTTTTCACGAGCACTTCACCAACAAGGACCATAGATTATGAAAATCGAAGAACAC
CATCACCATCACCATTCCAGCGGTAAGCTTATGTCCCCTATACTAGGTTATTGGAAAATTAAGGGCCTTG
TGCAACCCACTCGACTTCTTTTGGAATATCTTGAAGAAAAATATGAAGAGCATTTGTATGAGCGCGATGA
AGGTGATAAATGGCGAAACAAAAAGTTTGAATTGGGTTTGGAGTTTCCCAATCTTCCTTATTATATTGAT
GGTGATGTTAAATTAACACAGTCTATGGCCATCATACGTTATATAGCTGACAAGCACAACATGTTGGGTG
GTTGTCCAAAAGAGCGTGCAGAGATTTCAATGCTTGAAGGAGCGGTTTTGGATATTAGATACGGTGTTTC
GAGAATTGCATATAGTAAAGACTTTGAAACTCTCAAAGTTGATTTTCTTAGCAAGCTACCTGAAATGCTG
AAAATGTTCGAAGATCGTTTATGTCATAAAACATATTTAAATGGTGATCATGTAACCCATCCTGACTTCA
TGTTGTATGACGCTCTTGATGTTGTTTTATACATGGACCCAATGTGCCTGGATGCGTTCCCAAAATTAGT
TTGTTTTAAAAAACGTATTGAAGCTATCCCACAAATTGATAAGTACTTGAAATCCAGCAAGTATATAGCA
TGGCCTTTGCAGGGCTGGCAAGCCACGTTTGGTGGTGGCGACCATCCTCCAAAATCGGATCTGGAAGTTC
TGTTCCAGGGGCCCCTGTCCAGCGGTCTGGTTCCGCGTGGTTCCGGTACCGCGGCCCAGCCGGCCACTGG
CTGTTCTGGTCCGTTTCAAGCGACGCAGCTGTGGGACGGCATCATTCACTCCCTGCAGGCTCAGGTGGAG
ATTAAACGTCGCCGTCACCATCTGCAGACCTATAAAGATTGCTTCACCGGTAGCGATGCAGTAGACGTTG
TCCTGTCTCACCTGATGCAGAACACCTGTCTGTCTTCTAACGATATCAGCTGCCTGAAAGGCGTGCACCT
GTGCCAGGTTCTGATGAATCATAAAGTTTTCGAACCAGTAGGTATGAAGAAACTGTTTAAAAAGGAGAAA
GAACTGGAATTCGAAGACTCCAACATCTCCCTGTACCGTTTCCTGGGTAACGCGGCCGCATA
[142 nt withheld, positions 1253-1394]
C
[98 nt withheld, positions 1396-1493]
AGTTTGTACTGGTGACGAAACTCAGTGTCTAGCTAGAGTGGC
[149 nt withheld, positions 1536-1684]
T
[41 nt withheld, positions 1686-1726]
T
[62 nt withheld, positions 1728-1789]
A
[35 nt withheld, positions 1791-1825]
CCTCCCTCAATCGGTTGAATGTCGCCCTTTTGTCTTTGGCGCTGGTAAACCATATGAA
[86 nt withheld, positions 1884-1969]
T
[54 nt withheld, positions 1971-2024]
CTAGCGCCGCCCTATACCTTGTCTGCCTCCCCGCGTTGCGTCGCGGTGCATGGAGCCGGGCCACCTCGAC
CTGAATGGAAGCCGGCGGCACCTCGCTAACGGATTCACCACTCCAAGAATTGGAGCCAATCAATTCTTGC
GGAGAACTGTGAATGCGCAAACCAACCCTTGGCAGAACATATCCATCGCGTCCGCCATCTCCAGCAGCCG
CACGCGGCGCATCTCGGGCAGCGTTGGGTCCTGGCCACGGGTGCGCATGATCGTGCTCCTGTCGTTGAGG
ACCCGGCTAGGCTGGCGGGGTTGCCTTACTGGTTAGCAGAATGAATCACCGATACGCGAGCGAACGTGAA
GCGACTGCTGCTGCAAAACGTCTGCGACCTGAGCAACAACATGAATGGTCTTCGGTTTCCGTGTTTCGTA
AAGTCTGGAAACGCGGAAGTCAGCGCCCTGCACCATTATGTTCCGGATCTGCATCGCAGGATGCTGCTGG
CTACCCTGTGGAACACCTACATCTGTATTAACGAAGCGCTGGCATTGACCCTGAGTGATTTTTCTCTGGT
CCCGCCGCATCCATACCGCCAGTTGTTTACCCTCACAACGTTCCAGTAACCGGGCATGTTCATCATCAGT
AACCCGTATCGTGAGCATCCTCTCTCGTTTCATCGGTATCATTACCCCCATGAACAGAAATCCCCCTTAC
ACGGAGGCATCAGTGACCAAACAGGAAAAAACCGCCCTTAACATGGCCCGCTTTATCAGAAGCCAGACAT
TAACGCTTCTGGAGAAACTCAACGAGCTGGACGCGGATGAACAGGCAGACATCTGTGAATCGCTTCACGA
CCACGCTGATGAGCTTTACCGCAGGATCCGCGAAATTGTAAGCGTTAATATTTTGTTAAAATTCGCGTTA
AATTTTTGTTAAATCAGCTCATTTTTTAACCAATAGGCCGAAATCGGCAAAATCCCTTATAAATCAAAAG
AATAGACCGAGATAGGGT
[37 nt withheld, positions 3023-3059]
AAAGAACGTGGACTCCAACGTCAAAGG
[49 nt withheld, positions 3087-3135]
T
[91 nt withheld, positions 3137-3227]
G
[124 nt withheld, positions 3229-3352]
CGCGGATCCTGCCTCGCGCGTTTCGGTGATGACGGTGAAAACCTCTGACACATGCAGCTCCCGGAGACGG
TCACAGCTTGTCTGTAAGCGGATGCCGGGAGCAGACAAGCCCGTCAGGGCGCGTCAGCGGGTGTTGGCGG
GTGTCGGGGCGCAGCCATGACCCAGTCACGTAGCGATAGCGGAGTGTATACTGGCTTAACTATGCGGCAT
CAGAGCAGATTGTACTGAGAGTGCACCATATGCGGTGTGAAATACCGCACAGATGCGTAAGGAGAAAATA
CCGCATCAGGCGCTCTTCCGCTTCCTCGCTCACTGACTCGCTGCGCTCGGTCGTTCGGCTGCGGCGAGCG
GTATCAGCTCACTCAAAGGCGGTAATACGGTTATCCACAGAATCAGGGGATAACGCAGGAAAGAACATGT
GAGCAAAAGGCCAGCAAAAGGCCAGGAACCGTAAAAAGGCCGCGTTGCTGGCGTTTTTCCATAGGCTCCG
CCCCCCTGACGAGCATCACAAAAATCGACGCTCAAGTCAGAGGTGGCGAAACCCGACAGGACTATAAAGA
TACCAGGGTTTCCCCCTGGAAGCTCCCTCGTGCGCTCTCCTGTTCCGACCCTGCCGCTTACCGGATACCT
GTCCGCCTTTCTCCCTTCGGGAAGCGTGGCGCTTTCTCATAGCTCACGCTGTAGGTATCTCAGTTCGGTG
TAGGTCGTTCGCTCCAAGCTGGGCTGTGTGCACGAACCCCCCGTTCAGCCCGACCGCTGCGCCTTATCCG
GTAACTATCGTCTTGAGTCCAACCCGGTAAGACACGACTTATCGCCACTGGCAGCAGCCACTGGTAACAG
GATTAGCAGAGCGAGGTATGTAGGCGGTGCTACAGAGTTCTTGAAGTGGTGGCCTAACTACGGCTACACT
AGAAGGACAGTATTTGGTATCTGCGCTCTGCTGAAGCCAGTTACCTTCGGAAAAAGAGTTGGTAGCTCTT
GATCCGGCAAACAAACCACCGCTGGTAGCGGTGGTTTTTTTGTTTGCAAGCAGCAGATTACGCGCAGAAA
AAAAGGATCTCAAGAAGATCCTTTGATCTTTTCTACGGGGTCTGACGCTCAGTGGAACGAAAACTCACGT
TAAGGGATTTTGGTCATGAGATTATCAAAAAGGATCTTCACCTAGATCCTTTTAAATTAAAAATGAAGTT
TTAAATCAATCTAAAGTATATATGAGTAAACTTGGTCTGACAGTTACCAATGCTTAATCAGTGAGGCACC
TATCTCAGCGATCTGTCTATTTCGTTCATCCATAGTTGCCTGACTCCCCGTCGTGTAGATAACTACGATA
CGGGAGGGCTTACCATCTGGCCCCAGTGCTGCAATGATACCGCGAGACCCACGCTCACCGGCTCCAGATT
TATCAGCAATAAACCAGCCAGCCGGAAGGGCCGAGCGCAGAAGTGGTCCTGCAACTTTATCCGCCTCCAT
CCAGTCTATTAATTGTTGCCGGGAAGCTAGAGTAAGTAGTTCGCCAGTTAATAGTTTGCGCAACGTTGTT
GCCATTGCTGCAGGCATCGTGGTGTCACGCTCGTCGTTTGGTATGGCTTCATTCAGCTCCGGTTCCCAAC
GATCAAGGCGAGTTACATGATCCCCCATGTTGTGCAAAAAAGCGGTTAGCTCCTTCGGTCCTCCGATCGT
TGTCAGAAGTAAGTTGGCCGCAGTGTTATCACTCATGGTTATGGCAGCACTGCATAATTCTCTTACTGTC
ATGCCATCCGTAAGATGCTTTTCTGTGACTGGTGAGTACTCAACCAAGTCATTCTGAGAATAGTGTATGC
GGCGACCGAGTTGCTCTTGCCCGGCGTCAACACGGGATAATACCGCGCCACATAGCAGAACTTTAAAAGT
GCTCATCATTGGAAAACGTTCTTCGGGGCGAAAACTCTCAAGGATCTTACCGCTGTTGAGATCCAGTTCG
ATGTAACCCACTCGTGCACCCAACTGATCTTCAGCATCTTTTACTTTCACCAGCGTTTCTGGGTGAGCAA
AAACAGGAAGGCAAAATGCCGCAAAAAAGGGAATAAGGGCGACACGGAAATGTTGAATACTCATACTCTT
CCTTTTTCAATATTATTGAAGCATTTATCAGGGTTATTGTCTCATGAGCGGATACATATTTGAATGTATT
TAGAAAAATAAACAAATAGGGGTTCCGCGCACATTTCCCCGAAAAGTGCCACCTGACGTCTAAGAAACCA
TTATTATCATGACATTAACCTATAAAAATAGGCGTATCACGAGGCCCTTTCGTCTTCAAGAATTCCCGAC
ACCATCGAATGGTGCAAAACCTTTCGCGGTATGGCATGATAGCGCCCGGAAGAGAGTCAATTCAGGGTGG
TGAATGTGAAACCAGTAACGTTATACGATGTCGCAGAGTATGCCGGTGTCTCTTATCAGACCGTTTCCCG
CGTGGTGAACCAGGCCAGCCACGTTTCTGCGAAAACGCGGGAAAAAGTGGAAGCGGCGATGGCGGAGCTG
AATTACATTCCCAACCGCGTGGCACAACAACTGGCGGGCAAACAGTCGTTGCTGATTGGCGTTGCCACCT
CCAGTCTGGCCCTGCACGCGCCGTCGCAAATTGTCGCGGCGATTAAATCTCGCGCCGATCAACTGGGTGC
CAGCGTGGTGGTGTCGATGGTAGAACGAAGCGGCGTCGAAGCCTGTAAAGCGGCGGTGCACAATCTTCTC
GCGCAACGCGTCAGTGGGCTGATCATTAACTATCCGCTGGATGACCAGGATGCCATTGCTGTGGAAGCTG
CCTGCACTAATGTTCCGGCGTTATTTCTTGATGTCTCTGACCAGACACCCATCAACAGTATTATTTTCTC
CCATGAAGACGGTACGCGACTGGGCGTGGAGCATCTGGTCGCATTGGGTCACCAGCAAATCGCGCTGTTA
GCGGGCCCATTAAGTTCTGTCTCGGCGCGTCTGCGTCTGGCTGGCTGGCATAAATATCTCACTCGCAATC
AAATTCAGCCGATAGCGGAACGGGAAGGCGACTGGAGTGCCATGTCCGGTTTTCAACAAACCATGCAAAT
GCTGAATGAGGGCATCGTTCCCACTGCGATGCTGGTTGCCAACGATCAGATGGCGCTGGGCGCAATGCGC
GCCATTACCGAGTCCGGGCTGCGCGTTGGTGCGGATATCTCGGTAGTGGGATACGACGATACCGAAGACA
GCTCATGTTATATCCCGCCGTTAACCACCATCAAACAGGATTTTCGCCTGCTGGGGCAAACCAGCGTGGA
CCGCTTGCTGCAACTCTCTCAGGGCCAGGCGGTGAAGGGCAATCAGCTGTTGCCCGTCTCACTGGTGAAA
AGAAAAACCACCCTGGCGCCCAATACGCAAACCGCCTCTCCCCGCGCGTTGGCCGATTCATTAATGCAGC
TGGCACGACAGGTTTCCCGACTGGAAAGCGGGCAGTGAGCGCAACGCAATTAATGTAAGTTAGCTCACTC
ATTAGGCACAATTCTCATGTTTGACAGCTTATCATCGACTGCACGGTGCACCAATGCTTCTGGCGTCAGG
CAGCCATCGGAAGCTGTGGTATGGCTGTGCAGGTCGTAAATCACTGCATAATTCGTGTCGCTCAAGGCGC
ACTCCCGTTCTGGATAATGTTTTTTGCGCCGACATCATAACGGTTCTGGCAAATATTCTGAAATGAGCTG
