>Addgene plasmid #109823 | pHH0103_DEPDC4_DEP | depositor partial sequence | sequence record 206775 | pHH0103_DEPDC4_DEP sequence 357 bps
GGCCCAGCCGGCCACTGGCTGTTCTGGTCCGTTTCAAGCGACGCAGCTGTGGGACGGCATCATTCACTCC
CTGCAGGCTCAGGTGGAGATTAAACGTCGCCGTCACCATCTGCAGACCTATAAAGATTGCTTCACCGGTA
GCGATGCAGTAGACGTTGTCCTGTCTCACCTGATGCAGAACACCTGTCTGTCTTCTAACGATATCAGCTG
CCTGAAAGGCGTGCACCTGTGCCAGGTTCTGATGAATCATAAAGTTTTCGAACCAGTAGGTATGAAGAAA
CTGTTTAAAAAGGAGAAAGAACTGGAATTCGAAGACTCCAACATCTCCCTGTACCGTTTCCTGGGTAACG
CGGCCGC
